>Addgene plasmid #40220 | pLenti4/V5-DEST-P85(G376R) | addgene partial sequence | sequence record 52339 | CMV-F 5'-CGCAAATGGGCGGTAGGCGTG-3'
GGAATTCTGCAGATATCAACAAGTTTGTACAAAAAAGCAGGCTCCGCGGCCGCCCCCTTCACCATGGACT
ATAAGGACGATGATGACAAATCCATGGCCATGAGTGCTGAGGGGTACCAGTACAGAGCGCTGTATGATTA
TAAAAAGGAAAGAGAAGAAGATATTGACTTGCACTTGGGTGACATATTGACTGTGAATAAAGGGTCCTTA
GTAGCTCTTGGATTCAGTGATGGACAGGAAGCCAGGCCTGAAGAAATTGGCTGGTTAAATGGCTATAATG
AAACCACAGGGGAAAGGGGGGACTTTCCGGGAACTTATGTAGAATATATTGGAAGGAAAAAAATCTCGCC
TCCCACACCAAAGCCCCGGCCACCTCGGCCTCTTCCTGTTGCACCAGGTTCTTCGAAAACTGAAGCAGAT
GTTGAACAACAAGCTTTGACTCTCCCGGATCTTGCAGAGCAGTTTGCCCCTCCTGACATTGCCCCGCCTC
TTCTTATCAAGCTCGTGGAAGCCATTGAAAAGAAAGGTCTGGAATGTTCAACTCTATACAGAACACAGAG
CTCCAGCAACCTGGCAGAATTACGACAGCTTCTTGATTGTGATACACCCT
