>Addgene plasmid #40220 | pLenti4/V5-DEST-P85(G376R) | addgene partial sequence | sequence record 54783 | hPIK3R1-F 5'-actgcctcctaaaccaccaa
TATGTCCTTACAAGATGCTGAATGGTACTGGGGAGATATCTCGAGGGAAGAAGTGAATGAAAAACTTCGA
GATACAGCAGACGGGACCTTTTTGGTACGAGATGCGTCTACTAAAATGCATGGTGATTATACTCTTACAC
TAAGGAAAGGGAGAAATAACAAATTAATCAAAATATTTCATCGAGATGGGAAATATGGCTTCTCTGACCC
ATTAACCTTCAGTTCTGTGGTTGAATTAATAAACCACTACCGGAATGAATCTCTAGCTCAGTATAATCCC
AAATTGGATGTGAAATTACTTTATCCAGTATCCAAATACCAACAGGATCAAGTTGTCAAAGAAGATAATA
TTGAAGCTGTAGGGAAAAAATTACATGAATATAACACTCAGTTTCAAGAAAAAAGTCGAGAATATGATAG
ATTATATGAAGAATATACCCGCACATCCCAGGAAATCCAAATGAAAAGGACAGCTATTGAAGCATTTAAT
GAAACCATAAAAATATTTGAAGAACAGTGCCAGACCCAAGAGCGGTACAGCAAAGAATACATAGAAAAGT
TTAAACGTGAAGGCAATGAGAAAGAAATACAAAGGATTATGCATAATTATGATAAGTTGAAGTCTCGAAT
CAGTGAAATTATTGACAGTAGAAGAAGATTGGAAGAAGACTTGAAGAAGCAGGCAGCTGAGTATCGAGAA
ATTGACAAACGTATGAACAGCATTAAACCAGACCTTATCCAGCTGAGAAAGACGAGAGACCAATACTTGA
TGTGGTTGACTCAAAAAGGTGTTCGGCAAAAGAAGTTGAACGAGTGGTTGGGCAATGAAACACTGAAGAC
CAATATTCACTGG
