[The description below was written by a language model from this plasmid's Addgene catalogue record.]
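Description:
pLenti4/V5-DEST-P85(G376R) is a lentiviral mammalian expression plasmid built on the Invitrogen pLenti4/V5-DEST Gateway destination backbone. The backbone is about 6.9 kb and the complete construct about 9.2 kb. It is maintained in bacteria as a high-copy plasmid under ampicillin selection. The recorded host is a recombination-deficient strain, a common choice for lentiviral vectors because their repeated LTR sequences can rearrange. Zeocin is the listed selectable marker, so transduced or transfected mammalian cells can be selected to give stable populations. No feature table is provided, so the exact arrangement of viral elements, origins and marker cassettes cannot be confirmed beyond what the backbone name implies.

The insert is a roughly 2.2 kb human PIK3R1 coding sequence, which encodes p85α, the regulatory subunit of class IA phosphoinositide 3-kinase. It carries a point mutation changing glycine 376 to arginine. It was introduced by Gateway recombination, is expressed from the CMV promoter, and has an N-terminal Flag tag for detection or immunoprecipitation; the Flag-tagged p85 sequence came from an earlier construct. The backbone name and the V5 reverse sequencing primer point to a vector-encoded C-terminal V5 epitope. However, the record lists only Flag as a tag and does not say whether the insert reads through into V5.

The record does not give a specific purpose. The design suits packaging into lentiviral particles for stable expression of the mutant p85α in mammalian cells, for example to compare the G376R variant with wild-type protein in studies of PI3K signalling.
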