Addgene plasmid #40220: pLenti4/V5-DEST-P85(G376R)
Depositing lab: Lynda Chin. Depositing organization: Dana-Farber Cancer Institute.
Backbone
  Vector backbone: pLenti4-V5/DEST
  Backbone manufacturer: Invitrogen
  Backbone size w/o insert (bp): 6949
  Total vector size (bp): 9200
  Vector type: Mammalian Expression, Lentiviral
  Selectable markers: Zeocin
Growth in bacteria
  Bacterial resistance: Ampicillin, 100 μg/mL
  Growth temperature: 37°C
  Growth strain: Stbl3
  Copy number: High Copy
Gene/Insert
  Gene/Insert name: P85(G376R) (alt name: PIK3R1)
  Species: H. sapiens (human)
  Insert size (bp): 2175
  Mutation: changed Glycine 376 to Arginine
  Entrez Gene: PIK3R1 (a.k.a. AGM7, GRB1, IMD36, p85, p85-ALPHA, p85alpha)
  Promoter: CMV
  Tag / fusion protein: Flag (N terminal on insert)
  Cloning method: Gateway Cloning
  Sequencing primers: 5′ CMV forward; 3′ V5 reverse
Resource information
  A portion of this plasmid was derived from a plasmid made by: Flag-tagged human P85 construct was provided by Dr Jayne Stommel (National Cancer Institute).
Terms and licenses: Academic/Nonprofit Terms; Industry Terms: Not Available to Industry
How to cite: pLenti4/V5-DEST-P85(G376R) was a gift from Lynda Chin (Addgene plasmid # 40220 ; http://n2t.net/addgene:40220 ; RRID:Addgene_40220)
